>Addgene plasmid #43101 | I-GAGG | depositor partial sequence | sequence record 58366 | I-GAGG sequence 424 bps
CGTCTCCTGACCCCAGAGCAGGTCGTGGCAATCGCGAGCAATAACGGCGGAAAACAGGCTTTGGAAACGG
TGCAGAGGCTCCTTCCAGTGCTGTGCCAAGCGCACGGACTCACCCCAGAGCAGGTCGTGGCAATCGCCTC
CAACATTGGCGGGAAACAGGCACTCGAGACTGTCCAGCGCCTGCTTCCCGTGCTGTGCCAAGCGCACGGC
CTCACCCCAGAGCAGGTCGTGGCAATCGCGAGCAATAACGGCGGAAAACAGGCTTTGGAAACGGTGCAGA
GGCTCCTTCCAGTGCTGTGCCAAGCGCACGGATTAACCCCAGAGCAGGTCGTGGCAATCGCGAGCAATAA
CGGCGGAAAACAGGCTTTGGAAACGGTGCAGAGGCTCCTTCCAGTGCTGTGCCAAGCGCACGGCTTAAGA
GACG
