>Addgene plasmid #43101 | I-GAGG | addgene partial sequence | sequence record 60358 | M13-F20 5'-TGTAAAACGACGGCCAGT-3'
CTATAGGGCGAATTGGGCCCTCTAGATGCATGCTCGAGCGGCCGCCAGTGTGATGGATATCTGCAGAATT
CGCCCTTGATGCCGTCCTAGCGCGTCTCCTGACCCCAGAGCAGGTCGTGGCAATCGCGAGCAATAACGGC
GGAAAACAGGCTTTGGAAACGGTGCAGAGGCTCCTTCCAGTGCTGTGCCAAGCGCACGGACTCACCCCAG
AGCAGGTCGTGGCAATCGCCTCCAACATTGGCGGGAAACAGGCACTCGAGACTGTCCAGCGCCTGCTTCC
CGTGCTGTGCCAAGCGCACGGCCTCACCCCAGAGCAGGTCGTGGCAATCGCGAGCAATAACGGCGGAAAA
CAGGCTTTGGAAACGGTGCAGAGGCTCCTTCCAGTGCTGTGCCAAGCGCACGGATTAACCCCAGAGCAGG
TCGTGGCAATCGCGAGCAATAACGGCGGAAAACAGGCTTTGGAAACGGTGCAGAGGCTCCTTCCAGTGCT
GTGCCAAGCGCACGGCTTAAGAGACGTGGGCACAGGAAAGATACTTAAGGGCGAATTCCAGCACACTGGC
GGCCGTTACTAGTGGATCCGAGCTCGGTACCAAGCTTGGCGTAATCATGGTCATAGCTGTTTCCTGTGTG
AAATTGTTATCCGCTCACAATTCCACACAACATACGAGCCGGAAGCATAAAGTGTAAAGCCTGGGGTGCC
TAATGAGTGAGCTAACTCACATTAATTGCGTTGCGCTCACTGCCCGCTTTCCAGTCGGGAAACCTGTCGT
GCCAGCTGCATTAATGAATCGGCCAACGCGCGGGGAGAGGCGGTTTGCGTATTGGGCGCTCTTCCGCTTC
CTCGCTCACTGACTCGCTGCGCTCGGTCGTTCGGCTGCGGCGAGCGGTATCAGCTCACTCAAAGGCGGTA
ATACGGTTATCCACAGAATCAGGGGATAAC
