[The description below was written by a language model from this plasmid's Addgene catalogue record.]
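Description:
I-GAGG is a bacterial cloning plasmid built on the commercial pCRII-TOPO backbone (about 4 kb without insert), into which a 424 bp synthetic insert was placed by TOPO cloning. It is a high-copy plasmid maintained in E. coli, and the record lists both ampicillin and kanamycin resistance, consistent with the dual markers carried by this backbone. The insert is flanked by standard T7 and M13-reverse priming sites, which are given as the sequencing primers. No feature table accompanies the record, so the origins of replication and other backbone elements are not itemised. As a cloning vector, it is not described as carrying any promoter intended to drive expression of the insert in mammalian cells.

The record does not explain what the insert encodes beyond its name and synthetic origin. The plasmid was deposited with a publication describing a TALEN genome-editing system for generating human stem cell-based disease models. In that context, the name plausibly denotes a pre-assembled block of TAL effector repeats recognising the four-base sequence GAGG. The "I" perhaps marks its position in an ordered series of modules joined to build a full DNA-binding array, and the insert size is roughly what four repeat units would occupy. This reading is an inference from the name, size and associated paper rather than something stated in the catalogue fields. On that basis the plasmid is best regarded as a library component used as a source of a defined fragment for assembling custom TALENs, not as a functional nuclease expression construct in its own right.
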