Addgene plasmid #43101: I-GAGG
Depositing lab: Chad Cowan & Kiran Musunuru. Depositing organization: Harvard University. Publication: A TALEN Genome-Editing System for Generating Human Stem Cell-Based Disease Models. Ding Q, Lee YK, Schaefer EA, Peters DT, Veres A, Kim K, Kuperwasser N, Motola DL, Meissner TB, Hendriks WT, Trevisan M, Gupta RM, Moisan A, Banks E, Friesen M, Schinzel RT, Xia F, Tang A, Xia Y, Figueroa E, Wann A, Ahfeldt T, Daheron L, Zhang F, Rubin LL, Peng LF, Chung RT, Musunuru K, Cowan CA. Cell Stem Cell. 2012 Dec 12. pii: S1934-5909(12)00645-5. doi: 10.1016/j.stem.2012.11.011. PubMed 23246482.
Backbone
  Vector backbone: pCRII-TOPO
  Backbone manufacturer: Invitrogen
  Backbone size w/o insert (bp): 3973
  Vector type: Bacterial Cloning
Growth in bacteria
  Bacterial resistance: Ampicillin and Kanamycin, 100 & 50 μg/mL
  Growth temperature: 37°C
  Growth strain: Top10
  Copy number: High Copy
Gene/Insert
  Gene/Insert name: I-GAGG
  Species: Synthetic
  Insert size (bp): 424
  Cloning method: TOPO Cloning
  Sequencing primers: 5′ T7; 3′ M13-rev
Terms and licenses: Academic/Nonprofit Terms; Industry Terms: Not Available to Industry
How to cite: I-GAGG was a gift from Chad Cowan & Kiran Musunuru (Addgene plasmid # 43101 ; http://n2t.net/addgene:43101 ; RRID:Addgene_43101)
